>Addgene plasmid #21735 | MAP4K3-GFP d344-873, K45E | addgene partial sequence | sequence record 27509 | 21735 with EGFP-N
CTCGCCCTTGCTCACCATGGTGGCGACCGGTGGATCCGCTCTTAAGGGTGGATCAAATTTCACTTGGCCA
AAGGTTATCTCTGAGCGTGTTTTTTCTTCTCTCACGTTTCTACTTGTTGAGTGAATTCTATGTGGTACAG
CAACAAGAGGCTCAGGATCATCATCATCGAAATCATGGTAAGTGGAATGATCTGGATTATTTACTTTATC
CAACAGCTCGATTGCCAAAGACCGTGTCAAATGTTGTGTTACAAAAGGATGCTGTAATAATTTTTCAGCA
GTAGGTCTTTTTTTCGGATTTTTGGTAAGTGCCATTTTCACAAAGTGATGAAAACTATTTGACCATTTCA
TTTTATCCTTTAGTTTAGGAGGCTGAAAATTGCTTTTTGTCATTAGAAATAATGCTCTCATTGGGTGTAA
GTCAAACATAGGAGGCTGAAGCTCTGCAAGTTCTATGGCAGTGATTCCCACTGCCCAGAGATCACAGAGT
TGATTGTAACCCCCCTTCCTCTCAACAGCTGCAACTTCTGGAGCCATCCAATATGGTGTGCCAATGAAAG
ACTTCCGTTTGGCAATTGTAGCTGTTATCTGTGCAGATACTCCAAAATCAGCCAATTTCACATGACCATT
ATCCGTTAATAGAATGTTAGCTCCCTTTATATCTCTGTGCATTTTTCCTTTACTGTGAAGATAATATAAT
CCCTGCAGTGTTTCTCTGCTAACATATGCAATTTGCAGTTCTGACAGAGGTCCAGTTACGTGATAAATAT
CCTGTAAAGAACCACCTCCACAAAACTCCATGCAAATCCA
