>Addgene plasmid #21735 | MAP4K3-GFP d344-873, K45E | addgene partial sequence | sequence record 27510 | 21735 with CMV-F
TGGTTAGTGAACCGTCAGATCCGCTAGCGCTACCGGACTCAGATCTCGAGCTCAAGCTTCGAATTCTGCA
GTCGACGGTACCGCCACCATGAACCCCGGCTTCGATTTGTCCCGCCGGAACCCGCAGGAGGACTTCGAGC
TGATTCAGCGCATCGGCAGCGGCACCTACGGCGACGTCTACAAGGCACGGAATGTTAACACTGGTGAATT
AGCAGCAATTGAAGTAATAAAATTGGAACCAGGAGAAGACTTTGCAGTTGTGCAGCAAGAAATTATCATG
ATGAAAGACTGTAAACACCCAAATATTGTTGCTTATTTTGGAAGCTATCTCAGGCGAGATAAGCTTTGGA
TTTGCATGGAGTTTTGTGGAGGTGGTTCTTTACAGGATATTTATCACGTAACTGGACCTCTGTCAGAACT
GCAAATTGCATATGTTAGCAGAGAAACACTGCAGGGATTATATTATCTTCACAGTAAAGGAAAAATGCAC
AGAGATATAAAGGGAGCTAACATTCTATTAACGGATAATGGTCATGTGAAATTGGCTGATTTTGGAGTAT
CTGCACAGATAACAGCTACAATTGCCAAACGGAAGTCTTTCATTGGCACACCATATTGGATGGCTCCAGA
AGTTGCAGCTGTTGAGAGGAAGGGGGGTTACAATCAACTCTGTGATCTCTGGGCAGTGGGAATCACTGCC
ATAGAACTTGCAGAGCTTCAGCCTCCTATGTTTGACTTACACCCAATGAGAGCATTATTTCTAATGACAA
AAAGCAATTTTC
