[The description below was written by a language model from this plasmid's Addgene catalogue record.]
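Description:
MAP4K3-GFP d344-873, K45E is a mammalian expression plasmid built on the Clontech pEGFP-N1 backbone (about 4.7 kb without insert). It is propagated in E. coli under kanamycin selection, and the same backbone provides a neomycin resistance marker so that transfected mammalian cells can be selected with G418. The record does not list a promoter explicitly. However, pEGFP-N1 drives its fusion cassette from the CMV immediate-early promoter, which fits with the CMV forward primer named for sequencing.

The insert is a roughly 1 kb fragment of human MAP4K3 (also known as GLK, MAPKKKK3 or RAB8IPL1), cloned between the KpnI and BamHI sites upstream of the GFP coding sequence, so the protein carries GFP at its C-terminus. Two changes distinguish it from the wild-type kinase. Amino acids 344 to 873 are deleted, removing the carboxy-terminal portion and leaving the amino-terminal region that contains the kinase domain. A K45E substitution in the ATP-binding site also abolishes catalytic activity. The product is therefore a truncated, kinase-dead MAP4K3 fragment that can be followed by fluorescence.

The associated study examined how MAP4K3 modulates cell death through post-transcriptional regulation of BH3-only proteins. In that context, the construct would most plausibly serve as a catalytically inactive control, showing whether effects of the isolated amino-terminal region depend on kinase activity, while the GFP tag allows expression and localisation to be monitored in transfected cells.
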