Addgene plasmid #21735: MAP4K3-GFP d344-873, K45E
Depositing lab: L. Miguel Martins. Depositing organization: MRC Toxicology Unit. Publication: MAP4K3 modulates cell death via the post-transcriptional regulation of BH3-only proteins. Lam D, Dickens D, Reid EB, Loh SH, Moisoi N, Martins LM. Proc Natl Acad Sci U S A. 2009 Jul 21;106(29):11978-83. doi: 10.1073/pnas.0900608106. Epub 2009 Jul 8. PubMed 19587239.
Backbone
  Vector backbone: pEGFP-N1
  Backbone manufacturer: Clontech
  Backbone size w/o insert (bp): 4700
  Vector type: Mammalian Expression
  Selectable markers: Neomycin (select with G418)
Growth in bacteria
  Bacterial resistance: Kanamycin, 50 μg/mL
  Growth temperature: 37°C
  Growth strain: DH5alpha
  Copy number: Unknown
Gene/Insert
  Gene/Insert name: MAP4K3 (alt names: GLK; MAPKKKK3; RAB8IPL1)
  Species: H. sapiens (human)
  Insert size (bp): 1032
  Mutation: Deletion of the carboxy-terminus, amino-acids 344 to 873. Mutation of the ATP-binding site (K45E). This version of the kinase is catalytically inactive
  GenBank ID: BC071579
  Entrez Gene: MAP4K3 (a.k.a. GLK, MAPKKKK3, MEKKK 3, MEKKK3, RAB8IPL1)
  Tag / fusion protein: GFP (C terminal on insert)
  Cloning method: Restriction Enzyme; 5′ cloning site KpnI (unknown if destroyed); 3′ cloning site BamHI (unknown if destroyed)
  Sequencing primers: 5′ CMV forward (CGCAAATGGGCGGTAGGCGTG; 3′ EGFP-N sequencing primer
Terms and licenses: Academic/Nonprofit Terms; Industry Terms: Not Available to Industry
How to cite: MAP4K3-GFP d344-873, K45E was a gift from L. Miguel Martins (Addgene plasmid # 21735 ; http://n2t.net/addgene:21735 ; RRID:Addgene_21735)
